>Addgene plasmid #188970 | pREDusk-MCS | addgene full sequence | sequence record 376569 | Addgene NGS Result
ATCCGGATATAGTTCCTCCTTTCAGCAAAAAACCCCTCAAGACCCGTTTAGAGGCCCCAAGGGGTTATGC
TAGTTATTGCTCAGCGGTGGCAGCAGCCAACTCAGCTTCCTTTCGGGCTTTGTTAGCAGCCGGATCTCAG
TGGTGGTGGTGGTGGTGCTCGAGTGCGGCCGCAAGCTTGTCGACGGAGCTCGAATTCGGATCCGACCCAT
TTGCTGTCCACCAGTCATGCTAGCCATATGGCTGCCGCGCGGCACCAGGCCGCTGCTGTGATGATGATGA
TGATGGCTGCTGCCCATGGTATATCTCCTTCTTAAAGTTAAACAAAATTATTTCTAGACTCCGTTGTGAT
GACGCATTGGTACGCGGTATCGGGAGGTTCGAAAATTTCGAGCGATATCTTAAGGGGGGTGCCTTACGTA
GAACCCCGTAGGTCATGCCCGAGGCCGGTCCTGGATGGCGCGGCGGATACGCTTGAGCAGGTTTTCGTCG
AGAAGCGGCTTCAAAACCACGTCTTTTACGCCGGCCTCGGCGGCCCGGGTCGAGATGTTTTCGTCCGGAT
AGCCGGTGATCAGGATCACGGGCGTAGATCTCGATCCTCTACGCCGGACGCATCGTGGCCGGCATCACCG
GCGCCACAGGTGCGGTTGCTGGCGCCTATATCGCCGACATCACCGATGGGGAAGATCGGGCTCGCCACTT
CGGGCTCATGAGCGCTTGTTTCGGCGTGGGTATGGTGGCAGGCCCCGTGGCCGGGGGACTGTTGGGCGCC
ATCTCCTTGCATGCACCATTCCTTGCGGCGGCGGTGCTCAACGGCCTCAACCTACTACTGGGCTGCTTCC
TAATGCAGGAGTCGCATAAGGGAGAGCGTCGAGATCCCGGACACCATCGAATGGTGCAAAACCTTTCGCG
GTATGGCATGATAGCGCCCGGAAGAGAGTCAATTGAGGGTGGTGAATGTGCTCCGACTCATGATCATGAA
GCTTTTACAAAGGGAGACCCTGGACCTGCACCGCGAGGTCGAGGCCCTGATGCCCGTGATGAGTGAGACG
CTGACCCGGCGGGGCTATCTGGAGGTGCTGCGGCGCCTGCAAGCGGTGGTCGCGCCGCTGGAAGCACAAC
TCGACGCCCTGCCGCTGCCGGACGAGCTGGCGTGGCCCGAGCGCCGCAAGGCCCATCTGCTCGCTCTGGA
CCTTGCCGTAATGGGGGAAGGGCCGTCAAATCAGCAGGCGCCACTGTCTGTGCCCGAGCTGACCACTCTG
GCGCAGGCCTTCGGAGCGCTTTACGTGCTTGAAGGCGCGACGCTAGGCGGACAGCTCATCAGCCGCCATC
TCAGGCGCACGCTGGGGCTAAGCCCTGAGCAGGGCAGCGCCTATTTCTCCGGCTATGGCCCCCAGACCGG
CCCGCGCTGGCGCTCGTTCGGGGAAGTGCTGGAAGCCAGCGTGCCGGCAGAAGACGCGGCAGAGGTCGTG
GCGGGAGCGCGGCAGACCTTCGGGGCCTTCCGCCGCGCCTTGCAGGGGCTGTCGGAAGCTGAAGCGGTCC
AAGTGCCTGAGGTCGCCCACGCATGAGCCGGGACCCGTTGCCCTTTTTTCCACCGCTTTACCTTGGTGGC
CCGGAAATTACCACCGAGAACTGCGAGCGCGAGCCGATTCATATTCCCGGCAGCATCCAGCCGCACGGCG
CCCTGCTCACTGCCGACGGGCACAGCGGCGAGGTGCTCCAGATGAGCCTCAACGCGGCCACTTTTCTGGG
ACAGGAACCCACAGTGCTGCGCGGACAGACCCTCGCCGCACTGCTGCCCGAGCAGTGGCCCGCGCTGCAA
GCGGCCCTGCCCCCCGGCTGCCCCGACGCCCTGCAATACCGCGCAACGCTGGACTGGCCTGCCGCCGGGC
ACCTTTCGCTGACGGTGCACCGGGTCGGCGAGTTGCTGATTCTGGAATTCGAGCCGACGGAGGCCTGGGA
CAGCACCGGGCCGCACGCGCTGCGCAACGCGATGTTCGCGCTCGAAAGTGCCCCCAACCTGCGGGCGCTG
GCCGAGGTGGCGACCCAGACGGTCCGCGAGCTGACGGGCTTTGACCGGGTGATGCTCTACAAATTTGCCC
CCGACGCCACCGGCGAAGTGATTGCCGAGGCCCGCCGTGAGGGGCTGCACGCCTTTCTGGGCCACCGTTT
TCCCGCGTCGGACATTCCGGCGCAGGCCCGCGCGCTCTACACCCGGCACCTGCTGCGCCTGACCGCCGAC
ACCCGCGCCGCCGCCGTGCCGCTCGATCCCGTCCTCAACCCGCAGACGAATGCGCCCACCCCGCTGGGCG
GCGCCGTGCTGCGCGCCACCTCGCCCATGCACATGCAGTACCTGCGGAACATGGGCGTCGGGTCGAGCCT
GTCGGTGTCGGTGGTGGTCGGCGGCCAGCTCTGGGGCCTGATCGCCTGCCACCACCAGACGCCCTACGTG
TTGCCGCCCGACCTGCGAACCACGCTCGAATACCTGGGCCGCTTGCTGAGCCTGCAAGTTCAGGTCAAGG
AAGCGGCGGACGTGGCGGCCTTTCGCCAGAGCCTGCGGGAGCACCACGCGCGGGTGGCCCTCGCGGCGGC
GCACTCGCTCTCGCCGCACGACACCCTCAGTGACCCGGCGCTTGACCTGCTGGGCCTGATGCGGGCCGGG
GGCCTGATTCTGCGTTTCGAGGGCCGCTGGCAGACGTTGGGTGAAGTGCCGCCTGCCCCGGCGGTGGACG
CGCTGCTGGCGTGGCTCGAAACCCAGCCGGGCGCCCTGGTCCAGACCGACGCGCTAGGCCAACTGTGGCC
CGCCGGCGCCGATCTCGCCCCCAGCGCAGCGGGCCTGCTCGCCATCAGCGTGGGCGAGGGCTGGTCGGAG
TGCCTCGTCTGGCTGCGGCCCGAACTGCGGCTGGAGGTCGCCTGGGGCGGGGCCACTCCTGACCAGGCGA
AAGACGACCTCGGGCCGCGCCACTCATTCGACACCTACCTCGAAGAAAAACGCGGCTACGCCGAGCCCTG
GCATCCCGGCGAAATCGAGGAGGCGCAGGATCTACGTGACACATTGACCGGGGCGCTGGGCGAGCGCCTG
CTCCAGGAACTGCAATCCGAGCTCGTCCACGTCTCCAGGCTGAGCGCCATGGGCGAAATGGCGTCCGCGC
TCGCGCACGAGCTCAACCAGCCGCTGGCGGCGATCAGCAACTACATGAAGGGCTCGCGGCGGCTGCTTGC
CGGCAGCAGTGATCCGAACACACCGAAGGTCGAAAGCGCCCTGGACCGCGCCGCCGAGCAGGCGCTGCGC
GCCGGCCAGATCATCCGGCGCCTGCGCGACTTCGTTGCCCGCGGCGAATCGGAGAAGCGGGTCGAGAGTC
TCTCCAAGCTGATCGAGGAGGCCGGCGCGCTCGGGCTTGCCGGCGCGCGCGAGCAGAACGTGCAGCTCCG
CTTCAGTCTCGATCCGGGCGCCGATCTCGTTCTCGCCGACCGGGTGCAGATCCAGCAGGTCCTGGTCAAC
CTGTTCCGCAACGCGCTGGAAGCGATGGCTCAGTCGCAGCGACGCGAGCTCGTCGTCACCAACACCCCCG
CCGCCGACGACATGATCGAGGTCGAAGTGTCCGACACCGGCAGCGGTTTCCAGGACGACGTCATTCCGAA
CCTGTTTCAGACTTTCTTCACCACCAAGGACACCGGCATGGGCGTGGGACTGTCCATCAGCCGCTCGATC
ATCGAAGCTCACGGCGGGCGCATGTGGGCCGAGAGCAACGCATCGGGCGGGGCGACCTTCCGCTTCACCC
TCCCGGCAGCCGACGAGATGATAGGAGGTCTAGCATGACGACCAAGGGACATATCTACGTCATCGACGAC
GACGCGGCGATGCGGGATTCGCTGAATTTCCTGCTGGATTCTGCCGGCTTCGGCGTCACGCTGTTTGACG
ACGCGCAAGCCTTTCTCGACGCCCTGCCGGGTCTCTCCTTCGGCTGCGTCGTCTCCGACGTGCGCATGCC
GGGCCTTGACGGCATCGAGCTGTTGAAGCGGATGAAGGCGCAGCAAAGCCCCTTTCCGATCCTCATCATG
ACCGGTCACGGCGACGTGCCGCTCGCGGTCGAGGCGATGAAGTTAGGGGCGGTCGACTTTCTGGAAAAGC
CTTTCGAGGACGACCGCCTCACCGCCATGATCGAATCGGCGATCCGCCAGGCCGAGCCGGCCGCCAAGAG
CGAGGCCGTCGCGCAGGATATCGCCGCCCGCGTCGCCTCGTTGAGCCCCAGGGAGCGCCAGGTCATGGAA
GGGCTGATCGCCGGCCTTTCCAACAAGCTGATCGCCCGCGAGTACGACATCAGCCCGCGCACCATCGAGG
TGTATCGGGCCAACGTCATGACCAAGATGCAGGCCAACAGCCTTTCGGAGCTGGTTCGCCTCGCGATGCG
CGCCGGCATGCTCAACGATTGACAATTGATGTAAGTTAGCTCACTCATTAGGCACCGGGATCTCGACCGA
TGCCCTTGAGAGCCTTCAACCCAGTCAGCTCCTTCCGGTGGGCGCGGGGCATGACTATCGTCGCCGCACT
TATGACTGTCTTCTTTATCATGCAACTCGTAGGACAGGTGCCGGCAGCGCTCTGGGTCATTTTCGGCGAG
GACCGCTTTCGCTGGAGCGCGACGATGATCGGCCTGTCGCTTGCGGTATTCGGAATCTTGCACGCCCTCG
CTCAAGCCTTCGTCACTGGTCCCGCCACCAAACGTTTCGGCGAGAAGCAGGCCATTATCGCCGGCATGGC
GGCCCCACGGGTGCGCATGATCGTGCTCCTGTCGTTGAGGACCCGGCTAGGCTGGCGGGGTTGCCTTACT
GGTTAGCAGAATGAATCACCGATACGCGAGCGAACGTGAAGCGACTGCTGCTGCAAAACGTCTGCGACCT
GAGCAACAACATGAATGGTCTTCGGTTTCCGTGTTTCGTAAAGTCTGGAAACGCGGAAGTCAGCGCCCTG
CACCATTATGTTCCGGATCTGCATCGCAGGATGCTGCTGGCTACCCTGTGGAACACCTACATCTGTATTA
ACGAAGCGCTGGCATTGACCCTGAGTGATTTTTCTCTGGTCCCGCCGCATCCATACCGCCAGTTGTTTAC
CCTCACAACGTTCCAGTAACCGGGCATGTTCATCATCAGTAACCCGTATCGTGAGCATCCTCTCTCGTTT
CATCGGTATCATTACCCCCATGAACAGAAATCCCCCTTACACGGAGGCATCAGTGACCAAACAGGAAAAA
ACCGCCCTTAACATGGCCCGCTTTATCAGAAGCCAGACATTAACGCTTCTGGAGAAACTCAACGAGCTGG
ACGCGGATGAACAGGCAGACATCTGTGAATCGCTTCACGACCACGCTGATGAGCTTTACCGCAGCTGCCT
CGCGCGTTTCGGTGATGACGGTGAAAACCTCTGACACATGCAGCTCCCGGAGACGGTCACAGCTTGTCTG
TAAGCGGATGCCGGGAGCAGACAAGCCCGTCAGGGCGCGTCAGCGGGTGTTGGCGGGTGTCGGGGCGCAG
CCATGACCCAGTCACGTAGCGATAGCGGAGTGTATACTGGCTTAACTATGCGGCATCAGAGCAGATTGTA
CTGAGAGTGCACCATTGCGGTGTGAAATACCGCACAGATGCGTAAGGAGAAAATACCGCATCAGGCGCTC
TTCCGCTTCCTCGCTCACTGACTCGCTGCGCTCGGTCGTTCGGCTGCGGCGAGCGGTATCAGCTCACTCA
AAGGCGGTAATACGGTTATCCACAGAATCAGGGGATAACGCAGGAAAGAACATGTGAGCAAAAGGCCAGC
AAAAGGCCAGGAACCGTAAAAAGGCCGCGTTGCTGGCGTTTTTCCATAGGCTCCGCCCCCCTGACGAGCA
TCACAAAAATCGACGCTCAAGTCAGAGGTGGCGAAACCCGACAGGACTATAAAGATACCAGGCGTTTCCC
CCTGGAAGCTCCCTCGTGCGCTCTCCTGTTCCGACCCTGCCGCTTACCGGATACCTGTCCGCCTTTCTCC
CTTCGGGAAGCGTGGCGCTTTCTCATAGCTCACGCTGTAGGTATCTCAGTTCGGTGTAGGTCGTTCGCTC
CAAGCTGGGCTGTGTGCACGAACCCCCCGTTCAGCCCGACCGCTGCGCCTTATCCGGTAACTATCGTCTT
GAGTCCAACCCGGTAAGACACGACTTATCGCCACTGGCAGCAGCCACTGGTAACAGGATTAGCAGAGCGA
GGTATGTAGGCGGTGCTACAGAGTTCTTGAAGTGGTGGCCTAACTACGGCTACACTAGAAGGACAGTATT
TGGTATCTGCGCTCTGCTGAAGCCAGTTACCTTCGGAAAAAGAGTTGGTAGCTCTTGATCCGGCAAACAA
ACCACCGCTGGTAGCGGTGGTTTTTTTGTTTGCAAGCAGCAGATTACGCGCAGAAAAAAAGGATCTCAAG
AAGATCCTTTGATCTTTTCTACGGGGTCTGACGCTCAGTGGAACGAAAACTCACGTTAAGGGATTTTGGT
CATGAACAATAAAACTGTCTGCTTACATAAACAGTAATACAAGGGGTGTTATGAGCCATATTCAACGGGA
AACGTCTTGCTCTAGGCCGCGATTAAATTCCAACATGGATGCTGATTTATATGGGTATAAATGGGCTCGC
GATAATGTCGGGCAATCAGGTGCGACAATCTATCGATTGTATGGGAAGCCCGATGCGCCAGAGTTGTTTC
TGAAACATGGCAAAGGTAGCGTTGCCAATGATGTTACAGATGAGATGGTCAGACTAAACTGGCTGACGGA
ATTTATGCCTCTTCCGACCATCAAGCATTTTATCCGTACTCCTGATGATGCATGGTTACTCACCACTGCG
ATCCCCGGGAAAACAGCATTCCAGGTATTAGAAGAATATCCTGATTCAGGTGAAAATATTGTTGATGCGC
TGGCAGTGTTCCTGCGCCGGTTGCATTCGATTCCTGTTTGTAATTGTCCTTTTAACAGCGATCGCGTATT
TCGTCTCGCTCAGGCGCAATCACGAATGAATAACGGTTTGGTTGATGCGAGTGATTTTGATGACGAGCGT
AATGGCTGGCCTGTTGAACAAGTCTGGAAAGAAATGCATAAACTTTTGCCATTCTCACCGGATTCAGTCG
TCACTCATGGTGATTTCTCACTTGATAACCTTATTTTTGACGAGGGGAAATTAATAGGTTGTATTGATGT
TGGACGAGTCGGAATCGCAGACCGATACCAGGATCTTGCCATCCTATGGAACTGCCTCGGTGAGTTTTCT
CCTTCATTACAGAAACGGCTTTTTCAAAAATATGGTATTGATAATCCTGATATGAATAAATTGCAGTTTC
ATTTGATGCTCGATGAGTTTTTCTAAGAATTAATTCATGAGCGGATACATATTTGAATGTATTTAGAAAA
ATAAACAAATAGGGGTTCCGCGCACATTTCCCCGAAAAGTGCCACCTAAATTGTAAGCGTTAATATTTTG
TTAAAATTCGCGTTAAATTTTTGTTAAATCAGCTCATTTTTTAACCAATAGGCCGAAATCGGCAAAATCC
CTTATAAATCAAAAGAATAGACCGAGATAGGGT
[37 nt withheld, positions 7594-7630]
AAAGAACGTGGACTCCAACGTCAAAGG
[49 nt withheld, positions 7658-7706]
T
[91 nt withheld, positions 7708-7798]
G
[124 nt withheld, positions 7800-7923]
CCCATTCGCCA
Features (pLannotate 1.2.2; 21 found; start..end, strand, type, name):
     26..73      -  terminator     T7 terminator: transcription terminator for bacteriophage T7 RNA polymerase
     81..130     -  CDS            SET1 (fragment): solubility-enhancement tag derived from T7 phage gene 10B
    140..157     -  CDS            9xHis (fragment): 9xHis affinity tag
    205..237     -  CDS            T7 tag (gene 10 leader): leader peptide from bacteriophage T7 gene 10 promotes efficient translation in E. coli
    241..258     -  CDS            thrombin site: thrombin recognition and cleavage site
    269..285     -  CDS            capTEV™ (fragment): composite tag for in vivo biotinylation, TEV protease cleavage, and 6xHis tagging
    304..326     -  RBS            RBS: efficient ribosome binding site from bacteriophage T7 gene 10 (Olins and Rangwala, 1989)
    593..872     +  CDS            TcR (fragment): tetracycline efflux protein; tet; confers resistance to tetracycline
    880..957     +  promoter       lacIq promoter: lacI (mutant); In the lacIq allele, a single base change in the promoter boosts expression of the lacI gene about 10-fold.
   1563..2525    +  CDS            DrCBD: DrCBD is a basic (constitutively fluorescent) long stokes shift fluorescent protein published in 2009, derived from Deinococcus radiodurans. It requires the cofactor biliverdin for fluorescence.
   3065..3081    +  CDS            Csy4 (fragment): CRISPR-associated endoribonuclease responsible for pre-crRNA processing in Pseudomonas aeruginosa (Haurwitz et al., 2010)
   3081..3797    +  CDS            fixL (fragment): FIXL_BRADU - Experimental evidence at protein level: Swiss-Prot protein existence level 1. Putative oxygen sensor; modulates the activity of FixJ, a transcriptional activator of nitrogen fixation fixK gene. FixL probably acts as a kinase that phosphorylates FixJ. From Bradyrhizobium diazoefficiens (strain JCM 10833 / BCRC 13528 / IAM 13628 / NBRC 14792 / USDA 110).
   3815..4429    +  CDS            fixJ: FIXJ_BRADU - Protein inferred from homology: Swiss-Prot protein existence level 3. FixJ, when activated by FixL, induces the expression of both nifA, required for activation of classical nif and fix genes, and fixK, required for FixN activation. From Bradyrhizobium diazoefficiens (strain JCM 10833 / BCRC 13528 / IAM 13628 / NBRC 14792 / USDA 110).
   4473..4764    +  CDS            TcR (fragment): tetracycline efflux protein; tet; confers resistance to tetracycline
   4836..5216    -  CDS            YPB1_ECOLX: Protein predicted: Swiss-Prot protein existence level 4. From Escherichia coli.
   5233..5424    +  CDS            rop: Rop protein, which maintains plasmids at low copy number; rop
   5526..5665    +  misc_feature   bom: basis of mobility region from pBR322
   5851..6439    -  rep_origin     ori: high-copy-number ColE1/pMB1/pBR322/pUC origin of replication
   6561..7376    +  CDS            KanR: aminoglycoside phosphotransferase; aph(3')-Ia; confers resistance to kanamycin in bacteria or G418 (Geneticin®) in eukaryotes
   7385..7442    -  promoter       AmpR promoter (fragment): bla
   7495..7923    -  rep_origin     f1 ori (sequence partly withheld): f1 bacteriophage origin of replication; arrow indicates direction of (+) strand synthesis
