[The description below was written by a language model from this plasmid's Addgene catalogue record and pLannotate feature annotations shown in this document.]
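Description:
pREDusk-MCS is an empty bacterial expression backbone designed so that a gene of interest cloned into it is expressed in darkness and repressed under red light. The catalogue lists the backbone as pUC and the copy number as low. This fits the annotated features: a ColE1/pMB1-type origin accompanied by the rop gene, which holds copy number down, and the pBR322 bom region. Selection is by kanamycin through an aph(3')-Ia KanR cassette. An f1 origin is also present, and short tetracycline-resistance fragments appear to be non-functional remnants of earlier vector construction.

The light-sensing module is read on the forward strand downstream of a lacIq promoter, which provides constitutive expression. It includes a region matching the chromophore-binding domain of the Deinococcus radiodurans bacteriophytochrome (annotated DrCBD, a biliverdin-dependent module). This is followed by a fragment of the Bradyrhizobium FixL histidine kinase and the complete response regulator FixJ. The arrangement is consistent with a chimeric red-light-responsive sensor kinase that controls FixJ phosphorylation and thereby output transcription. About 600 bp between the lacIq promoter and the DrCBD match is unannotated, so the table does not identify what lies there. The FixJ-responsive output promoter is not annotated either.

The expression site lies on the reverse strand. It has a T7 gene 10 ribosome binding site, then His-tag matches, a thrombin cleavage site, the T7 tag leader, and the T7 terminator. This resembles a pET-style multiple cloning region into which the target is inserted by restriction cloning. The small Csy4, capTEV and SET1 hits are short fragment matches and probably incidental. The plasmid is typically used for optogenetic control of protein production in E. coli.
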