Addgene plasmid #188970: pREDusk-MCS
Purpose: (Empty Backbone) For red light-repressed bacterial expression of gene of interest
Depositing lab: Heikki Takala. Depositing organization: University of Jyvaskyla. Publication: Optogenetic Control of Bacterial Expression by Red Light. Multamaki E, Garcia de Fuentes A, Sieryi O, Bykov A, Gerken U, Ranzani AT, Kohler J, Meglinski I, Moglich A, Takala H. ACS Synth Biol. 2022 Aug 23. doi: 10.1021/acssynbio.2c00259. PubMed 35998606.
Backbone
  Vector backbone: pUC
  Vector type: Bacterial Expression
Growth in bacteria
  Bacterial resistance: Kanamycin, 50 μg/mL
  Growth temperature: 37°C
  Growth strain: DH5alpha
  Copy number: Low Copy
Gene/Insert
  Cloning method: Restriction Enzyme
  Sequencing primers: 3′ T7term
Terms and licenses: Academic/Nonprofit Terms; Industry Terms: Not Available to Industry
How to cite: pREDusk-MCS was a gift from Heikki Takala (Addgene plasmid # 188970 ; http://n2t.net/addgene:188970 ; RRID:Addgene_188970)
